Addgene plasmid #66104: pCAG aconitase GFP
Purpose: expression of chicken aconitase GFP
Depositing lab: Felicitas Proels & Martin Scaal. Depositing organization: Universitaet zu Koeln. Publication: Communication between distant epithelial cells by filopodia-like protrusions during embryonic development. Sagar, Prols F, Wiegreffe C, Scaal M. Development. 2015 Feb 15;142(4):665-71. doi: 10.1242/dev.115964. Epub 2015 Jan 23. PubMed 25617437.
Backbone
  Vector backbone: pCAG
  Backbone size w/o insert (bp): 5000
  Total vector size (bp): 8147
  Modifications to backbone: The vector pCIG (pCAGGS-IRES2-nucEGFP) containing CMV enhancer/chicken b-actin promoter and rabbit b-globin polyA was double digested using ClaI and NotI to eliminate the IRES-nucGFP sequence.
  Vector type: Chicken expression
Growth in bacteria
  Bacterial resistance: Ampicillin, 100 μg/mL
  Growth temperature: 37°C
  Growth strain: DH5alpha
  Copy number: Unknown
Gene/Insert
  Gene/Insert name: aconitase
  Species: chicken
  Insert size (bp): 3147
  Promoter: CAG
  Tag / fusion protein: EGFP (C terminal on insert)
  Cloning method: Restriction Enzyme; 5′ cloning site ClaI (not destroyed); 3′ cloning site NotI (not destroyed)
  Sequencing primers: 5′ pCAG-F; 3′ EGFP-N
Terms and licenses: Academic/Nonprofit Terms; Industry Terms: Not Available to Industry
Depositor comments: Aconitase insert contains W7L, L8A and A121V compared to reference sequence NM_204188.
How to cite: pCAG aconitase GFP was a gift from Felicitas Proels & Martin Scaal (Addgene plasmid # 66104 ; http://n2t.net/addgene:66104 ; RRID:Addgene_66104)
