[The description below was written by a language model from this plasmid's Addgene catalogue record.]
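Description:
pCAG aconitase GFP is a plasmid for expressing a chicken aconitase–EGFP fusion protein in chicken cells or tissues. It is built on a pCAG backbone of about 5 kb and has a total size of roughly 8.1 kb. The backbone was derived from pCIG (pCAGGS-IRES2-nucEGFP) by digesting with ClaI and NotI to remove the IRES–nuclear GFP cassette. This leaves the CAG promoter, which combines the CMV enhancer with the chicken β-actin promoter, and the rabbit β-globin polyadenylation signal. In bacteria the plasmid is selected with ampicillin. The record does not give the copy number or the origin of replication, and no feature table was supplied, so other backbone elements cannot be confirmed.

The insert of about 3.1 kb was cloned between the ClaI and NotI sites, both of which are retained, and consists of the chicken aconitase coding sequence with EGFP fused at its C terminus. Because the original IRES reporter was removed, fluorescence comes from the fusion protein itself rather than from a separately translated marker, so the signal shows where the tagged aconitase is located in the cell. The strong, broadly active CAG promoter drives high constitutive expression, and the β-globin polyA provides transcript processing. The depositors note three amino acid differences from the reference sequence: W7L, L8A and A121V. The stated purpose is simply expression of chicken aconitase GFP. The associated publication concerns filopodia-like protrusions that mediate communication between distant epithelial cells during embryonic development, but the record does not describe the specific experimental role of this fusion.
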