>Addgene plasmid #66104 | pCAG aconitase GFP | depositor partial sequence | sequence record 112413 | aconitase GFP
ATCATCGATATGGCGCCGTACTGCGTCTGGCTGGCTCGGCTGCGGCATGCCCTGAATGGTGGGATACGGC
GCTACCATGTTGCATCTGTTCTATGCCAGAGGGCCAAGGTGGCCATGAGCCACTTTGAGCCTAATGAATA
CATAAACTATGAAAAGTTGGAGAAGAACATCAACATCGTCCGTAAGAGGCTTGACCGTCCCCTGACCTTA
TCTGAGAAGATTGTATATGGACACCTGGATGATCCAGCAAAACAGGAGATTGAGAGAGGCAAGACCTATT
TGCGGCTGCGGCCTGACCGTGTGGCCATGCAGGATGCCACTGCTCAGATGGCAATGCTACAGTTCATCAG
CAGCGGGCTGCCGAAAGTGGCCGTGCCTTCCACCATCCACTGTGATCACCTGATAGAAGCTCAGTTAGGT
GGTGAAAAGGATCTTCGAAGAGCCAAGGACATAAACCAGGAGGTGTACAACTTTCTATCGACGGCTGGTG
CCAAGTATGGAGTGGGATTCTGGAAACCTGGATCAGGAATCATTCACCAGATCATTCTGGAGAACTACTC
GTACCCTGGGGTTATGTTGATTGGCACAGACTCACACACCCCCAACGGAGGTGGCTTGGGAGGAATCTGC
ATTGGAGTGGGTGGAGCTGATGCTGTAGATGTCATGGCAGGAATCCCTTGGGAGCTCAAATGCCCAAAGG
TTATTGGTGTAAAACTAACTGGGAAGCTTTCTGGGTGGAGTTCTCCTAAAGATGTGATCCTGAAAGTGGC
TGGCATCCTCACTGTTAAGGGTGGTACAGGTGCCATCATCGAATACCATGGGCCTGGTGTGGATTCGATC
TCTTGCACTGGAATGGCAACAATCTGTAACATGGGAGCTGAAATTGGAGCTACCACCTCAGTCTTCCCTT
ACAACACCCGGATGAAGAAATACCTGGGCAAGACTGGGCGAGCTGACATAGCTGCACTGGCAGATGAGTT
CCAGCAATACTTGGTGCCAGATGCTGGTTGTCAGTACGACCAGGTGATAGAAATCAACCTCAGTGAGCTG
AAGCCACATATCAATGGACCTTTCACACCAGACCTGGCGCACCCTGTGTCAGATGTTGGTGCTGTGGCAG
AAAAGGAGGGCTGGCCTGTTGATATCAGAGTTGGCCTGATTGGCAGCTGCACCAACTCCAGCTATGAGGA
CATGGGACGCTCTGCAGCAGTGGCAAAGCAGGCACTGGCGCATGGGTTGAAGTGCAAATCAAAGTTCACA
ATCACACCAGGCTCAGAGCAAATCCGTGCCACCATTGAAAGGGACGGTTACGCGCAAATCCTGCGAGACG
TTGGAGGGCTGATTCTTGCCAATGCTTGTGGGCCATGCATTGGCCAGTGGGACAGGAAGGACATAAAGAA
AGGAGAGAAAAACACAATAGTTACGTCTTACAACCGGAATTTCACAGGTCGCAATGATGCCAACCCAGAG
ACTCACGCGTTTGTGACCTCCCCAGAGATTGTCACAGCCCTGTCCATTGCTGGTACTCTAAAATTTAACC
CTGAGACAGATTTCCTGACAGGAGCAGATGGGAAGAAGTTTAAACTAGAAGCACCTGATGCAGATGAGCT
GCCTAGGCTGGATTTTGACCCAGGCCAGGACACGTATCAGTACCCTCCCAAGGATGGCAGTGGGCAGCAT
GTGGATGTGAGCCCCACCAGCCAGCGCCTCCAGCTTCTTGAGCCCTTTGATAAGTGGGATGGCAAGGATC
TAGAAGACATGCTGATCCTCATCAAGGTAAAAGGGAAATGCACCACTGATCATATTTCTGCTGCTGGACC
ATGGCTCAAATTCCGTGGCCATTTGGACAACATCTCCAACAACCTGCTCATTGGCGCTATCAACATTGAA
AATGGCAAAGCCAACTCTGTGAGGAATGCACTAACCCAGGAGTTTGGGCCTGTCCCAGACACAGCCCGTT
ACTATAAGAAAATGGGTGTCAAATGGGCAGTTATTGGGGATGAAAACTATGGTGAGGGATCAAGCCGAGA
GCACGCAGCCTTGGAGCCACGTCACTTAGGGGGCAGGGTGATCATCACCAAGAGCTTTGCCAGGATCCAC
GAAACCAACCTGAAGAAGCAAGGTCTGCTGCCTCTTACTTTTGCGGATCCAGCAGACTACAACAAGATTC
ATCCTGTGGACAAGCTGAGCATCGTGGGGCTGGCAGACTTTGCTCCTGGAAAGCCTCTGAAATGCATCAT
CAAGCATCCCAACGGGAGCCAAGAAACAATCATGTTGAACCACACCTTCAACGAGTCGCAGATCGAGTGG
TTCCAGGCTGGCAGTGCCCTGAACAGAATGAAGGAGCTGCAGCAGAAATCAAGCGCGGCCGCACCTCGAG
CTCAAGCTTCGAATTCTGCAGTCGACGGTACCGCGGGCCCGGGATCCATCGCCACCATGGTGAGCAAGGG
CGAGGAGCTGTTCACCGGGGTGGTGCCCATCCTGGTCGAGCTGGACGGCGACGTAAACGGCCACAAGTTC
AGCGTGTCCGGCGAGGGCGAGGGCGATGCCACCTACGGCAAGCTGACCCTGAAGTTCATCTGCACCACCG
GCAAGCTGCCCGTGCCCTGGCCCACCCTCGTGACCACCCTGACCTACGGCGTGCAGTGCTTCAGCCGCTA
CCCCGACCACATGAAGCAGCACGACTTCTTCAAGTCCGCCATGCCCGAAGGCTACGTCCAGGAGCGCACC
ATCTTCTTCAAGGACGACGGCAACTACAAGACCCGCGCCGAGGTGAAGTTCGAGGGCGACACCCTGGTGA
ACCGCATCGAGCTGAAGGGCATCGACTTCAAGGAGGACGGCAACATCCTGGGGCACAAGCTGGAGTACAA
CTACAACAGCCACAACGTCTATATCATGGCCGACAAGCAGAAGAACGGCATCAAGGTGAACTTCAAGATC
CGCCACAACATCGAGGACGGCAGCGTGCAGCTCGCCGACCACTACCAGCAGAACACCCCCATCGGCGACG
GCCCCGTGCTGCTGCCCGACAACCACTACCTGAGCACCCAGTCCGCCCTGAGCAAAGACCCCAACGAGAA
GCGCGATCACATGGTCCTGCTGGAGTTCGTGACCGCCGCCGGGATCACTCTCGGCATGGACGAGCTGTAC
AAGTAAAGCGGCCGCAATTCACTCCTCAGTGCAGGCTGCCTATCAGAAGTGGTGGCTGGTGTGGCCCATG
CCCTGGCTCACAAATACCACTGAGATCTTTTTCCCTCTGCCAAAATTATGGGGACATCATGAAGCCCCTT
GAGCATCTGACTTCTGGCTAATAAAGGAAATTTATTTTCATTGCATAG
