>Addgene plasmid #66104 | pCAG aconitase GFP | addgene partial sequence | sequence record 115183 | pCAG-F 5'-GCAACGTGCTGGTTATTGTG-3'
TACTGCGTCCTGGCGGCTCGGCTGCGGCATGCCCTGAATGGTGGGATACGGCGCTACCATGTTGCATCTG
TTCTATGCCAGCGGGCCAAGGTGGCCATGAGCCACTTTGAGCCTAATGAATACATAAACTATGAAAAGTT
GGAGAAGAACATCAACATCGTCCGTAAGAGGCTTGACCGTCCTCTGACCTTATCTGAGAAGATTGTATAT
GGACACCTGGATGACCCAGCAAAACAGGAGATTGAGAGAGGCAAGACCTATTTGCGCCTGCGGCCTGACC
GTGTGGCCATGCAGGATGCCACTGCTCAGATGGCAATGCTACAGTTCATCAGCAGCGGGCTGCCGAAAGT
GGTCGTGCCTTCCACCATCCACTGTGATCACCTCATA
