>Addgene plasmid #66104 | pCAG aconitase GFP | addgene partial sequence | sequence record 115260 | EGFP-N 5'-CGTCGCCGTCCAGCTCGACCAG-3'
CTTGCTCACCATGGTGGCGATGGATCCCGGGCCCGCGGTACCGTCGACTGCAGAATTCGAAGCTTGAGCT
CGAGGTGCGGCCGCGCTTGATTTCTGCTGCAGCTCCTTCATTCTGTTCAGGGCACTGCCAGCCTGGAACC
ACTCGATCTGCGACTCGTTGAAGGTGTGGTTCAACATGATTGTTTCTTGGCTCCCGTTGGGATGCTTGAT
GATGCATTTCAGAGGCTTTCCAGGAGCAAAGTCTGCCAGCCCCACGATGCTCAGCTTGTCCACAGGATGA
ATCTTGTTGTAGTCTGCTGGATCCGCAAAAGTAAGAGGCAGCAGACCTTGCTTCTTCAGGTTGGTTTCGT
GGATCCTGGCAAAGCTCTTGGTGATGATCACCCTGCCCCCTAAGTGACGTGGCTCCAAGGCTGCGTGCTC
TCGGCTTGATCCCTCACCATAGTTTTCATCCCCAATAACTGCCCATTTGACACCCATTTTCTTATAGTAA
CGGGCTGTGTCTGGGACAGGCCCAAACTCCTGGGTTAGTGCATTCCTCACAGAGTTGGCTTTGCCATTTT
CAATGTTGATAGCGCCAATGAGCAGGTTGTTGGAGATGTTGTCCAAATGGCCACGGAATTTGAGCCATGG
TCCAGCAGCAGAAATATGATCAGTGGTGCATTTCCCTTTTACCTTGATGAGGATCAGCATGTCTTCTAGA
TCCTTGCCATCCCACTTATCAAAGGGCTCAAGAAGCTGGAGGCGCTGGCTGGTGGG
